LOCUS       Exported 6162 bp ds-DNA circular SYN 12-MAY-2021
DEFINITION  synthetic circular DNA
ACCESSION   .
VERSION     .
KEYWORDS    pcDNA5/FRT/TO V5 DNAJB1
SOURCE      synthetic DNA construct
  ORGANISM  synthetic DNA construct
REFERENCE   1 (bases 1 to 6162)
  AUTHORS   Hageman J, Kampinga HH
  TITLE     Computational analysis of the human HSPH/HSPA/DNAJ family and
            cloning of a human HSPH/HSPA/DNAJ expression library.
  JOURNAL   Cell Stress Chaperones. 2008 Aug 7. ():.
  PUBMED    18686016
REFERENCE   2 (bases 1 to 6162)
  AUTHORS   .
  TITLE     Direct Submission
  JOURNAL   Exported May 12, 2021 from SnapGene Server 1.1.58
            http://www.snapgene.com
FEATURES             Location/Qualifiers
     source          1..6162
                     /organism="synthetic DNA construct"
                     /mol_type="other DNA"
     primer_bind     complement(44..63)
                     /label=pRS-marker
                     /note="pRS vectors, use to sequence yeast selectable
                     marker"
     enhancer        235..614
                     /label=CMV enhancer
                     /note="human cytomegalovirus immediate early enhancer"
     promoter        615..818
                     /label=CMV promoter
                     /note="human cytomegalovirus (CMV) immediate early
                     promoter"
     primer_bind     769..789
                     /label=CMV-F
                     /note="Human CMV immediate early promoter, forward primer"
     protein_bind    820..838
                     /gene="tetO"
                     /label=tet operator
                     /bound_moiety="tetracycline repressor TetR"
                     /note="bacterial operator O2 for the tetR and tetA genes"
     protein_bind    841..859
                     /gene="tetO"
                     /label=tet operator
                     /bound_moiety="tetracycline repressor TetR"
                     /note="bacterial operator O2 for the tetR and tetA genes"
     primer_bind     869..893
                     /label=LNCX
                     /note="Human CMV promoter, forward primer"
     CDS             996..1037
                     /codon_start=1
                     /product="epitope tag from simian virus 5"
                     /label=V5 tag
                     /translation="GKPIPNPLLGLDST"
     primer_bind     complement(2114..2131)
                     /label=BGH-rev
                     /note="Bovine growth hormone terminator, reverse primer.
                     Also called BGH reverse"
     polyA_signal    2120..2344
                     /label=bGH poly(A) signal
                     /note="bovine growth hormone polyadenylation signal"
     primer_bind     complement(2477..2496)
                     /label=F1ori-R
                     /note="F1 origin, reverse primer"
     protein_bind    2628..2675
                     /label=FRT
                     /bound_moiety="FLP recombinase from the Saccharomyces
                     cerevisiae 2u plasmid"
                     /note="FLP-mediated recombination occurs in the 8-bp core
                     sequence TCTAGAAA (Turan and Bode, 2011)."
     CDS             2683..3705
                     /codon_start=1
                     /gene="aph(4)-Ia"
                     /product="aminoglycoside phosphotransferase from E. coli"
                     /label=HygR
                     /note="confers resistance to hygromycin"
                     /translation="KKPELTATSVEKFLIEKFDSVSDLMQLSEGEESRAFSFDVGGRGY
                     VLRVNSCADGFYKDRYVYRHFASAALPIPEVLDIGEFSESLTYCISRRAQGVTLQDLPE
                     TELPAVLQPVAEAMDAIAAADLSQTSGFGPFGPQGIGQYTTWRDFICAIADPHVYHWQT
                     VMDDTVSASVAQALDELMLWAEDCPEVRHLVHADFGSNNVLTDNGRITAVIDWSEAMFG
                     DSQYEVANIFFWRPWLACMEQQTRYFERRHPELAGSPRLRAYMLRIGLDQLYQSLVDGN
                     FDDAAWAQGRCDAIVRSGAGTVGRTQIARRSAAVWTDGCVEVLADSGNRRPSTRPRAKE
                     "
     polyA_signal    3835..3956
                     /label=SV40 poly(A) signal
                     /note="SV40 polyadenylation signal"
     primer_bind     complement(3872..3891)
                     /label=SV40pA-R
                     /note="SV40 polyA, reverse primer"
     primer_bind     3926..3945
                     /label=EBV-rev
                     /note="SV40 polyA terminator, reverse primer"
     primer_bind     complement(4005..4021)
                     /label=M13 rev
                     /note="common sequencing primer, one of multiple similar
                     variants"
     primer_bind     complement(4005..4021)
                     /label=M13 Reverse
                     /note="In lacZ gene. Also called M13-rev"
     primer_bind     complement(4018..4040)
                     /label=M13/pUC Reverse
                     /note="In lacZ gene"
     protein_bind    4029..4045
                     /label=lac operator
                     /bound_moiety="lac repressor encoded by lacI"
                     /note="The lac repressor binds to the lac operator to
                     inhibit transcription in E. coli. This inhibition can be
                     relieved by adding lactose or
                     isopropyl-beta-D-thiogalactopyranoside (IPTG)."
     promoter        complement(4053..4083)
                     /label=lac promoter
                     /note="promoter for the E. coli lac operon"
     protein_bind    4098..4119
                     /label=CAP binding site
                     /bound_moiety="E. coli catabolite activator protein"
                     /note="CAP binding activates transcription in the presence
                     of cAMP."
     primer_bind     complement(4236..4253)
                     /label=L4440
                     /note="L4440 vector, forward primer"
     rep_origin      complement(4407..4995)
                     /direction=LEFT
                     /label=ori
                     /note="high-copy-number ColE1/pMB1/pBR322/pUC origin of
                     replication"
     primer_bind     complement(4487..4506)
                     /label=pBR322ori-F
                     /note="pBR322 origin, forward primer"
     CDS             complement(5166..6026)
                     /codon_start=1
                     /gene="bla"
                     /product="beta-lactamase"
                     /label=AmpR
                     /note="confers resistance to ampicillin, carbenicillin, and
                     related antibiotics"
                     /translation="MSIQHFRVALIPFFAAFCLPVFAHPETLVKVKDAEDQLGARVGYI
                     ELDLNSGKILESFRPEERFPMMSTFKVLLCGAVLSRIDAGQEQLGRRIHYSQNDLVEYS
                     PVTEKHLTDGMTVRELCSAAITMSDNTAANLLLTTIGGPKELTAFLHNMGDHVTRLDRW
                     EPELNEAIPNDERDTTMPVAMATTLRKLLTGELLTLASRQQLIDWMEADKVAGPLLRSA
                     LPAGWFIADKSGAGERGSRGIIAALGPDGKPSRIVVIYTTGSQATMDERNRQIAEIGAS
                     LIKHW"
     primer_bind     5789..5808
                     /label=Amp-R
                     /note="Ampicillin resistance gene, reverse primer"
     promoter        complement(6027..6131)
                     /gene="bla"
                     /label=AmpR promoter
ORIGIN
        1 gacggatcgg gagatctccc gatcccctat ggtgcactct cagtacaatc tgctctgatg
       61 ccgcatagtt aagccagtat ctgctccctg cttgtgtgtt ggaggtcgct gagtagtgcg
      121 cgagcaaaat ttaagctaca acaaggcaag gcttgaccga caattgcatg aagaatctgc
      181 ttagggttag gcgttttgcg ctgcttcgcg atgtacgggc cagatatacg cgttgacatt
      241 gattattgac tagttattaa tagtaatcaa ttacggggtc attagttcat agcccatata
      301 tggagttccg cgttacataa cttacggtaa atggcccgcc tggctgaccg cccaacgacc
      361 cccgcccatt gacgtcaata atgacgtatg ttcccatagt aacgccaata gggactttcc
      421 attgacgtca atgggtggag tatttacggt aaactgccca cttggcagta catcaagtgt
      481 atcatatgcc aagtacgccc cctattgacg tcaatgacgg taaatggccc gcctggcatt
      541 atgcccagta catgacctta tgggactttc ctacttggca gtacatctac gtattagtca
      601 tcgctattac catggtgatg cggttttggc agtacatcaa tgggcgtgga tagcggtttg
      661 actcacgggg atttccaagt ctccacccca ttgacgtcaa tgggagtttg ttttggcacc
      721 aaaatcaacg ggactttcca aaatgtcgta acaactccgc cccattgacg caaatgggcg
      781 gtaggcgtgt acggtgggag gtctatataa gcagagctct ccctatcagt gatagagatc
      841 tccctatcag tgatagagat cgtcgacgag ctcgtttagt gaaccgtcag atcgcctgga
      901 gacgccatcc acgctgtttt gacctccata gaagacaccg ggaccgatcc agcctccgga
      961 ctctagcgtt taaacttaag cttgaattca ccatgggtaa gcctatccct aaccctctcc
     1021 tcggtctcga ttctacggga tccaccatgg gtaaagacta ctaccagacg ttgggcctgg
     1081 cccgcggcgc gtcggacgag gagatcaagc gggcctaccg ccgccaggcg ctgcgctacc
     1141 acccggacaa gaacaaggag cccggcgccg aggagaagtt caaggagatc gctgaggcct
     1201 acgacgtgct cagcgacccg cgcaagcgcg agatcttcga ccgctacggg gaggaaggcc
     1261 taaaggggag tggccccagt ggcggtagcg gcggtggtgc caatggtacc tctttcagct
     1321 acacattcca tggagaccct catgccatgt ttgctgagtt cttcggtggc agaaatccct
     1381 ttgacacctt ttttgggcag cggaacgggg aggaaggcat ggacattgat gacccattct
     1441 ctggcttccc tatgggcatg ggtggcttca ccaacgtgaa ctttggccgc tcccgctctg
     1501 cccaagagcc cgcccgaaag aagcaagatc ccccagtcac ccacgacctt cgagtctccc
     1561 ttgaagagat ctacagcggc tgtaccaaga agatgaaaat ctcccacaag cggctaaacc
     1621 ccgacggaaa gagcattcga aacgaagaca aaatattgac catcgaagtg aagaaggggt
     1681 ggaaagaagg aaccaaaatc actttcccca aggaaggaga ccagacctcc aacaacattc
     1741 cagctgatat cgtctttgtt ttaaaggaca agccccacaa tatctttaag agagatggct
     1801 ctgatgtcat ttatcctgcc aggatcagcc tccgggaggc tctgtgtggc tgcacagtga
     1861 acgtccccac tctggacggc aggacgatac ccgtcgtatt caaagatgtt atcaggcctg
     1921 gcatgcggcg aaaagttcct ggagaaggcc tccccctccc caaaacaccc gagaaacgtg
     1981 gggacctcat tattgagttt gaagtgatct tccccgaaag gattccccag acatcaagaa
     2041 ccgtacttga gcaggttctt ccaatatagg cggccgctcg agtctagagg gcccgtttaa
     2101 acccgctgat cagcctcgac tgtgccttct agttgccagc catctgttgt ttgcccctcc
     2161 cccgtgcctt ccttgaccct ggaaggtgcc actcccactg tcctttccta ataaaatgag
     2221 gaaattgcat cgcattgtct gagtaggtgt cattctattc tggggggtgg ggtggggcag
     2281 gacagcaagg gggaggattg ggaagacaat agcaggcatg ctggggatgc ggtgggctct
     2341 atggcttctg aggcggaaag aaccagctgg ggctctaggg ggtatccccn nnnnnnnnnn
     2401 nnnnnnnnnn nnnnnnnnnn nnnnnnnnnn nnnnnnnnnn nnnnnnnnnn nnnnnnnnnn
     2461 nnnnnnnnnn nnnnnnnnnn nnnnnnnnnn nnnnnnnnnn nnnnnnnnnn nnncnnnnnn
     2521 nnnnnnnnnn nnnnnnnnnn nnnnnnnnnn nnnnnnnnnn nnnnnnnnnn nnnnnnnnnn
     2581 nnnnnnnnnn nnnnnnnnnn nnnnnagggt gatggttcac gtacctagaa gttcctattc
     2641 cgaagttcct attctctaga aagtatagga acttccttgg ccaaaaagcc tgaactcacc
     2701 gcgacgtctg tcgagaagtt tctgatcgaa aagttcgaca gcgtctccga cctgatgcag
     2761 ctctcggagg gcgaagaatc tcgtgctttc agcttcgatg taggagggcg tggatatgtc
     2821 ctgcgggtaa atagctgcgc cgatggtttc tacaaagatc gttatgttta tcggcacttt
     2881 gcatcggccg cgctcccgat tccggaagtg cttgacattg gggaattcag cgagagcctg
     2941 acctattgca tctcccgccg tgcacagggt gtcacgttgc aagacctgcc tgaaaccgaa
     3001 ctgcccgctg ttctgcagcc ggtcgcggag gccatggatg cgatcgctgc ggccgatctt
     3061 agccagacga gcgggttcgg cccattcgga ccgcaaggaa tcggtcaata cactacatgg
     3121 cgtgatttca tatgcgcgat tgctgatccc catgtgtatc actggcaaac tgtgatggac
     3181 gacaccgtca gtgcgtccgt cgcgcaggct ctcgatgagc tgatgctttg ggccgaggac
     3241 tgccccgaag tccggcacct cgtgcacgcg gatttcggct ccaacaatgt cctgacggac
     3301 aatggccgca taacagcggt cattgactgg agcgaggcga tgttcgggga ttcccaatac
     3361 gaggtcgcca acatcttctt ctggaggccg tggttggctt gtatggagca gcagacgcgc
     3421 tacttcgagc ggaggcatcc ggagcttgca ggatcgccgc ggctccgggc gtatatgctc
     3481 cgcattggtc ttgaccaact ctatcagagc ttggttgacg gcaatttcga tgatgcagct
     3541 tgggcgcagg gtcgatgcga cgcaatcgtc cgatccggag ccgggactgt cgggcgtaca
     3601 caaatcgccc gcagaagcgc ggccgtctgg accgatggct gtgtagaagt actcgccgat
     3661 agtggaaacc gacgccccag cactcgtccg agggcaaagg aatagcacgt actacgagat
     3721 ttcgattcca ccgccgcctt ctatgaaagg ttgggcttcg gaatcgtttt ccgggacgcc
     3781 ggctggatga tcctccagcg cggggatctc atgctggagt tcttcgccca ccccaacttg
     3841 tttattgcag cttataatgg ttacaaataa agcaatagca tcacaaattt cacaaataaa
     3901 gcattttttt cactgcattc tagttgtggt ttgtccaaac tcatcaatgt atcttatcat
     3961 gtctgtatac cgtcgacctc tagctagagc ttggcgtaat catggtcata gctgtttcct
     4021 gtgtgaaatt gttatccgct cacaattcca cacaacatac gagccggaag cataaagtgt
     4081 aaagcctggg gtgcctaatg agtgagctaa ctcacattaa ttgcgttgcg ctcactgccc
     4141 gctttccagt cgggaaacct gtcgtgccag ctgcattaat gaatcggcca acgcgcgggg
     4201 agaggcggtt tgcgtattgg gcgctcttcc gcttcctcgc tcactgactc gctgcgctcg
     4261 gtcgttcggc tgcggcgagc ggtatcagct cactcaaagg cggtaatacg gttatccaca
     4321 gaatcagggg ataacgcagg aaagaacatg tgagcaaaag gccagcaaaa ggccaggaac
     4381 cgtaaaaagg ccgcgttgct ggcgtttttc cataggctcc gcccccctga cgagcatcac
     4441 aaaaatcgac gctcaagtca gaggtggcga aacccgacag gactataaag ataccaggcg
     4501 tttccccctg gaagctccct cgtgcgctct cctgttccga ccctgccgct taccggatac
     4561 ctgtccgcct ttctcccttc gggaagcgtg gcgctttctc atagctcacg ctgtaggtat
     4621 ctcagttcgg tgtaggtcgt tcgctccaag ctgggctgtg tgcacgaacc ccccgttcag
     4681 cccgaccgct gcgccttatc cggtaactat cgtcttgagt ccaacccggt aagacacgac
     4741 ttatcgccac tggcagcagc cactggtaac aggattagca gagcgaggta tgtaggcggt
     4801 gctacagagt tcttgaagtg gtggcctaac tacggctaca ctagaagaac agtatttggt
     4861 atctgcgctc tgctgaagcc agttaccttc ggaaaaagag ttggtagctc ttgatccggc
     4921 aaacaaacca ccgctggtag cggtggtttt tttgtttgca agcagcagat tacgcgcaga
     4981 aaaaaaggat ctcaagaaga tcctttgatc ttttctacgg ggtctgacgc tcagtggaac
     5041 gaaaactcac gttaagggat tttggtcatg agattatcaa aaaggatctt cacctagatc
     5101 cttttaaatt aaaaatgaag ttttaaatca atctaaagta tatatgagta aacttggtct
     5161 gacagttacc aatgcttaat cagtgaggca cctatctcag cgatctgtct atttcgttca
     5221 tccatagttg cctgactccc cgtcgtgtag ataactacga tacgggaggg cttaccatct
     5281 ggccccagtg ctgcaatgat accgcgagac ccacgctcac cggctccaga tttatcagca
     5341 ataaaccagc cagccggaag ggccgagcgc agaagtggtc ctgcaacttt atccgcctcc
     5401 atccagtcta ttaattgttg ccgggaagct agagtaagta gttcgccagt taatagtttg
     5461 cgcaacgttg ttgccattgc tacaggcatc gtggtgtcac gctcgtcgtt tggtatggct
     5521 tcattcagct ccggttccca acgatcaagg cgagttacat gatcccccat gttgtgcaaa
     5581 aaagcggtta gctccttcgg tcctccgatc gttgtcagaa gtaagttggc cgcagtgtta
     5641 tcactcatgg ttatggcagc actgcataat tctcttactg tcatgccatc cgtaagatgc
     5701 ttttctgtga ctggtgagta ctcaaccaag tcattctgag aatagtgtat gcggcgaccg
     5761 agttgctctt gcccggcgtc aatacgggat aataccgcgc cacatagcag aactttaaaa
     5821 gtgctcatca ttggaaaacg ttcttcgggg cgaaaactct caaggatctt accgctgttg
     5881 agatccagtt cgatgtaacc cactcgtgca cccaactgat cttcagcatc ttttactttc
     5941 accagcgttt ctgggtgagc aaaaacagga aggcaaaatg ccgcaaaaaa gggaataagg
     6001 gcgacacgga aatgttgaat actcatactc ttcctttttc aatattattg aagcatttat
     6061 cagggttatt gtctcatgag cggatacata tttgaatgta tttagaaaaa taaacaaata
     6121 ggggttccgc gcacatttcc ccgaaaagtg ccacctgacg tc
//
