[The description below was written by a language model from this plasmid's Addgene catalogue record and the feature table of its GenBank file.]
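Description:
pcDNA5/FRT/TO V5 DNAJB1 is a mammalian expression plasmid built on the Invitrogen pcDNA5/FRT/TO backbone, carrying the human DNAJB1 coding sequence (also known as Hsp40, Hdj1 or HSPF1), a member of the DNAJ/HSP40 co-chaperone family. In E. coli it is maintained at high copy through a ColE1/pUC-type origin and selected with ampicillin via the beta-lactamase gene.

Expression of the insert is driven by the human CMV immediate-early enhancer and promoter, immediately followed by two tet operator (O2) sites. In cells that express the tetracycline repressor, TetR binding to these operators holds transcription off until tetracycline or an analogue is added; in cells lacking TetR the promoter behaves constitutively. A V5 epitope tag encoded by the modified backbone lies upstream of the BamHI–NotI cloning sites, so DNAJB1 is produced as an N-terminally V5-tagged protein that can be detected with anti-V5 antibodies, and the transcript ends at the bovine growth hormone polyadenylation signal. The DNAJB1 open reading frame itself is not annotated in the feature table, but falls in the gap between the V5 tag and the bGH terminator.

Downstream, an FRT site sits directly in front of a hygromycin resistance gene with an SV40 poly(A) signal but no annotated promoter. This is the arrangement used for FLP recombinase-mediated integration into a host line that carries a genomic FRT site, where correct insertion is expected to activate the marker and yield isogenic, hygromycin-resistant, inducible lines. The plasmid belongs to a human HSPH/HSPA/DNAJ chaperone expression library. The depositor notes that inserts were amplified from a reference RNA pooled from ten cell lines and were verified only for gene identity, so polymorphisms may be present.
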