Addgene plasmid #19522: pcDNA5/FRT/TO V5 DNAJB1
Depositing lab: Harm Kampinga. Depositing organization: University Medical Center Groningen. Publication: Computational analysis of the human HSPH/HSPA/DNAJ family and cloning of a human HSPH/HSPA/DNAJ expression library. Hageman J, Kampinga HH. Cell Stress Chaperones. 2009 Jan;14(1):1-21. doi: 10.1007/s12192-008-0060-2. Epub 2008 Aug 7. PubMed 18686016.
Backbone
  Vector backbone: pcDNA5/FRT/TO
  Backbone manufacturer: Invitrogen
  Backbone size w/o insert (bp): 5137
  Vector type: Mammalian Expression
  Selectable markers: Hygromycin
Growth in bacteria
  Bacterial resistance: Ampicillin, 100 μg/mL
  Growth temperature: 37°C
  Growth strain: DH5alpha
  Copy number: High Copy
Gene/Insert
  Gene/Insert name: DnaJ (Hsp40) homolog, subfamily B, member 1 (alt names: DNAJB1; Hdj1; Sis1; HSPF1; Hsp40)
  Species: H. sapiens (human)
  Insert size (bp): 1076
  Entrez Gene: DNAJB1 (a.k.a. HSPF1, Hdj1, Hsp40, RSPH16B, Sis1)
  Tag / fusion protein: V5 (N terminal on backbone)
  Cloning method: Restriction Enzyme; 5′ cloning site BamHI (not destroyed); 3′ cloning site NotI (not destroyed)
  Sequencing primers: 5′ LNCX; 3′ BGH-rev
Terms and licenses: Academic/Nonprofit Terms; Industry Terms: Not Available to Industry
Depositor comments: Part of the HSP40 gene family Disclaimer: For cloning the various HSP genes, the Stratagene reference RNA for cDNA synthesis was used and genes were amplified from this mixture that originates from 10 different cell lines from different somatic origin and ultimately coming from 10 different individuals. This strategy was used to maximize the chance for the presence of individual HSP transcripts. Users must be aware that this mixture thus represents 20 complete haploid genomes, meaning that for each individual gene there might be polymorphisms that could potentially have functional consequences. The library was sequence verified only for the presence of the correct gene.
How to cite: pcDNA5/FRT/TO V5 DNAJB1 was a gift from Harm Kampinga (Addgene plasmid # 19522 ; http://n2t.net/addgene:19522 ; RRID:Addgene_19522)
