>Addgene plasmid #19522 | pcDNA5/FRT/TO V5 DNAJB1 | addgene partial sequence | sequence record 25299 | 19522 with LNCX
NNNNNNNNNNNNNNCTGTTTTGACCTCCNTAGNAGACACCGGGNCCGATCCAGCCTCCGGACTCTAGCGT
TTAAACTTAAGCTTGAATTCACCATGGGTAAGCCTATCCCTAACCCTCTCCTCGGTCTCGATTCTACGGG
ATCCACCATGGGTAAAGACTACTACCAGACGTTGGGCCTGGCCCGCGGCGCGTCGGACGAGGAGATCAAG
CGGGCCTACCGCCGCCAGGCGCTGCGCTACCACCCGGACAAGAACAAGGAGCCCGGCGCCGAGGAGAAGT
TCAAGGAGATCGCTGAGGCCTACGACGTGCTCAGCGACCCGCGCAAGCGCGAGATCTTCGACCGCTACGG
GGAGGAAGGCCTAAAGGGGAGTGGCCCCAGTGGCGGTAGCGGCGGTGGTGCCAATGGTACCTCTTTCAGC
TACACATTCCATGGAGACCCTCATGCCATGTTTGCTGAGTTCTTCGGTGGCAGAAATCCCTTTGACACCT
TTTTTGGGCAGCGGAACGGGGAGGAAGGCATGGACATTGATGACCCATTCTCTGGCTTCCCTATGGGCAT
GGGTGGCTTCACCAACGTGAACTTTGGCCGCTCCCGCTCTGCCCAAGAGCCCGCCCGAAAGAAGCAAGAT
CCCCCAGTCACCCACGACCTTCGAGTCTCCCTTNNNNNNTCTACAGCGNNNNNNNNNNAANATGAANATN
NCNNNNGNACCNNNNNNNNC
